Addgene plasmid #218937: pCMV-Flag-hGSDMC
Purpose: Expression of N-terminal FLAG tagged human gasdermin C
Depositing lab: Christopher LaRock. Depositing organization: Emory University. Publication: Group A Streptococcus induces GSDMA-dependent pyroptosis in keratinocytes. LaRock DL, Johnson AF, Wilde S, Sands JS, Monteiro MP, LaRock CN. Nature. 2022 May;605(7910):527-531. doi: 10.1038/s41586-022-04717-x. Epub 2022 May 11. PubMed 35545676.
Backbone
  Vector backbone: pCMV
  Vector type: Mammalian Expression
  Selectable markers: Neomycin (select with G418)
Growth in bacteria
  Bacterial resistance: Ampicillin, 100 μg/mL
  Growth temperature: 37°C
  Growth strain: DH5alpha
  Copy number: Unknown
Gene/Insert
  Gene/Insert name: human GSDMC
  Species: H. sapiens (human)
  Entrez Gene: GSDMC (a.k.a. MLZE)
  Promoter: CMV
  Tag / fusion protein: FLAG (C terminal on insert)
  Cloning method: Other
  Sequencing primers: 5′ CMV
Terms and licenses: Academic/Nonprofit Terms; Industry Terms: Not Available to Industry
How to cite: pCMV-Flag-hGSDMC was a gift from Christopher LaRock (Addgene plasmid # 218937 ; http://n2t.net/addgene:218937 ; RRID:Addgene_218937)
