[The description below was written by a language model from this plasmid's Addgene catalogue record and pLannotate feature annotations shown in this document.]
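Description:
pCMV-Flag-hGSDMC is a mammalian expression plasmid of about 7.8 kb, built on a pCMV backbone, that produces FLAG-tagged human gasdermin C (GSDMC, also known as MLZE). It is propagated in E. coli through a high-copy ColE1/pUC-type origin with ampicillin selection from the β-lactamase gene. An f1 origin and remnants of lac regulatory and lacZα sequences are also present as backbone carry-over, along with a T7 promoter.

The expression cassette consists of the human cytomegalovirus immediate-early enhancer and promoter, a short FLAG-type epitope sequence (annotated as a fragment of 3xFLAG, consistent with a single FLAG unit), the full GSDMC coding sequence, and a human growth hormone polyadenylation signal. The catalogue fields disagree about tag position: the purpose statement and plasmid name indicate an N-terminal FLAG, while the tag field lists it as C-terminal. The feature table supports the N-terminal arrangement, since the epitope lies between the CMV promoter and the GSDMC open reading frame.

A second cassette uses the SV40 enhancer/early promoter to drive the neo gene, followed by ble and a fragment of str (the arrangement found in the Tn5 resistance region), and ends in an SV40 polyadenylation signal. This allows G418 selection of stably transfected mammalian cells.

The construct suits transient or stable expression of epitope-tagged GSDMC in cultured mammalian cells, with detection or pull-down through the FLAG tag. It was deposited with a study of gasdermin-dependent pyroptosis in keratinocytes during Group A Streptococcus infection, but the record does not state how this plasmid was used in that work.
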