Features (pLannotate 1.2.2; 22 found; start..end, strand, type, name):
      1..589     +  rep_origin     ori: high-copy-number ColE1/pMB1/pBR322/pUC origin of replication
    772..864     +  CDS            lacI (fragment): lac repressor; lacI; The lac repressor binds to the lac operator to inhibit transcription in E. coli. This inhibition can be relieved by adding lactose or isopropyl-β-D-thiogalactopyranoside (IPTG).
    877..898     +  protein_bind   CAP binding site: CAP binding activates transcription in the presence of cAMP. E. coli catabolite activator protein
    913..943     +  promoter       lac promoter: promoter for the E. coli lac operon
    951..967     +  protein_bind   lac operator: The lac repressor binds to the lac operator to inhibit transcription in E. coli. This inhibition can be relieved by adding lactose or isopropyl-β-D-thiogalactopyranoside (IPTG). lac repressor encoded by lacI
   1005..1023    +  promoter       T7 promoter: promoter for bacteriophage T7 RNA polymerase
   1029..1163    -  polyA_signal   SV40 poly(A) signal: SV40 polyadenylation signal
   1186..1269    -  CDS            large T antigen (fragment): large T antigen from SV40 (simian virus 40)
   1270..1293    +  rep_origin     CloDF13 ori (fragment): Plasmids containing the CloDF13 (CDF) origin of replication can be propagated in E. coli cells that contain additional plasmids with compatible origins.
   1316..1375    -  CDS            str (fragment): STR_KLEPN - Protein inferred from homology: Swiss-Prot protein existence level 3. The aminoglycoside phosphotransferases achieve inactivation of their antibiotic substrates by phosphorylation. From Klebsiella pneumoniae.
   1417..1794    -  CDS            ble: BLE_KLEPN - Experimental evidence at protein level: Swiss-Prot protein existence level 1. Binding protein with a strong affinity to the bleomycin family of antibiotics. Binds to CL990; an antimitotic-antibiotic compound. From Klebsiella pneumoniae.
   1818..2609    -  CDS            neo: KKA2_KLEPN - Also known as kan, nptII. Experimental evidence at protein level: Swiss-Prot protein existence level 1. Resistance to kanamycin, neomycin, paromomycin, ribostamycin, butirosin and gentamicin B. From Klebsiella pneumoniae.
   2663..2960    -  promoter       SV40 promoter: SV40 enhancer and early promoter
   3002..3624    -  polyA_signal   hGH poly(A) signal: human growth hormone polyadenylation signal
   3641..5164    -  CDS            GSDMC: GSDMC_HUMAN - Also known as MLZE From Homo sapiens (Human).
   5181..5201    -  CDS            3xFLAG (fragment): three tandem FLAG® epitope tags
   5247..5446    -  promoter       CMV promoter: human cytomegalovirus (CMV) immediate early promoter
   5448..5827    -  enhancer       CMV enhancer: human cytomegalovirus immediate early enhancer
   5987..6141    +  CDS            lacZα (fragment): LacZα fragment of β-galactosidase; lacZ fragment
   6172..6600    -  rep_origin     f1 ori (sequence partly withheld): f1 bacteriophage origin of replication; arrow indicates direction of (+) strand synthesis
   6627..6731    +  promoter       AmpR promoter: bla
   6732..7592    +  CDS            AmpR: β-lactamase; bla; confers resistance to ampicillin, carbenicillin, and related antibiotics
>Addgene plasmid #218937 | pCMV-Flag-hGSDMC | addgene full sequence | sequence record 479199 | Addgene NGS Result
TTGAGATCCTTTTTTTCTGCGCGTAATCTGCTGCTTGCAAACAAAAAAACCACCGCTACCAGCGGTGGTT
TGTTTGCCGGATCAAGAGCTACCAACTCTTTTTCCGAAGGTAACTGGCTTCAGCAGAGCGCAGATACCAA
ATACTGTTCTTCTAGTGTAGCCGTAGTTAGGCCACCACTTCAAGAACTCTGTAGCACCGCCTACATACCT
CGCTCTGCTAATCCTGTTACCAGTGGCTGCTGCCAGTGGCGATAAGTCGTGTCTTACCGGGTTGGACTCA
AGACGATAGTTACCGGATAAGGCGCAGCGGTCGGGCTGAACGGGGGGTTCGTGCACACAGCCCAGCTTGG
AGCGAACGACCTACACCGAACTGAGATACCTACAGCGTGAGCTATGAGAAAGCGCCACGCTTCCCGAAGG
GAGAAAGGCGGACAGGTATCCGGTAAGCGGCAGGGTCGGAACAGGAGAGCGCACGAGGGAGCTTCCAGGG
GGAAACGCCTGGTATCTTTATAGTCCTGTCGGGTTTCGCCACCTCTGACTTGAGCGTCGATTTTTGTGAT
GCTCGTCAGGGGGGCGGAGCCTATGGAAAAACGCCAGCAACGCGGCCTTTTTACGGTTCCTGGCCTTTTG
CTGGCCTTTTGCTCACATGTTCTTTCCTGCGTTATCCCCTGATTCTGTGGATAACCGTATTACCGCCTTT
GAGTGAGCTGATACCGCTCGCCGCAGCCGAACGACCGAGCGCAGCGAGTCAGTGAGCGAGGAAGCGGAAG
AGCGCCCAATACGCAAACCGCCTCTCCCCGCGCGTTGGCCGATTCATTAATGCAGCTGGCACGACAGGTT
TCCCGACTGGAAAGCGGGCAGTGAGCGCAACGCAATTAATGTGAGTTAGCTCACTCATTAGGCACCCCAG
GCTTTACACTTTATGCTTCCGGCTCGTATGTTGTGTGGAATTGTGAGCGGATAACAATTTCACACAGGAA
ACAGCTATGACATGATTACGAATTTAATACGACTCACTATAGGGAATTGATCCAGACATGATAAGATACA
TTGATGAGTTTGGACAAACCACAACTAGAATGCAGTGAAAAAAATGCTTTATTTGTGAAATTTGTGATGC
TATTGCTTTATTTGTAACCATTATAAGCTGCAATAAACAAGTTAACAACAACAATTGCATTCATTTTATG
TTTCAGGTTCAGGGGGAGGTGTGGGAGGTTTTTTAAAGCAAGTAAAACCTCTACAAATGTGGTATGGCTG
ATTATGATCGGCGGAGCCTATGGAAAAACGCCAGCAACGCGGCCTTTTTACGGTTCCAGCTTGGCGAGTG
GGTGGTGAGCAGCTCGCCGTCGCGCAGCAGGCGCCAGCGCTCCATCCACGCAGTGACCTCAGGCGGAAAA
CGGGAAGACACACTCATGAGATGCCTGCAAGCAATTCGTTCTGTATCAGGCGCAGGAGCGTCCCGTCCGG
GTCGACCAAAGCGGCCATCGTGCCTCCCCACTCCTGCAGTTCGGGGGCATGGATGCGCGGATAGCCGCTG
CTGGTTTCCTGGATGCCGACGGATTTGCACTGCCGGTAGAACTCCGCGAGGTCGTCCAGCCTCAGGCAGC
AGCTGAACCAACTCGCGAGGGGATCGAGCCCGGGGTGGGCGAAGAACTCCAGCATGAGATCCCCGCGCTG
GAGGATCATCCAGCCGGCGTCCCGGAAAACGATTCCGAAGCCCAACCTTTCATAGAAGGCGGCGGTGGAA
TCGAAATCTCGTGATGGCAGGTTGGGCGTCGCTTGGTCGGTCATTTCGAACCCCAGAGTCCCGCTCAGAA
GAACTCGTCAAGAAGGCGATAGAAGGCGATGCGCTGCGAATCGGGAGCGGCGATACCGTAAAGCACGAGG
AAGCGGTCAGCCCATTCGCCGCCAAGCTCTTCAGCAATATCACGGGTAGCCAACGCTATGTCCTGATAGC
GGTCCGCCACACCCAGCCGGCCACAGTCGATGAATCCAGAAAAGCGGCCATTTTCCACCATGATATTCGG
CAAGCAGGCATCGCCATGGGTCACGACGAGATCCTCGCCGTCGGGCATGCGCGCCTTGAGCCTGGCGAAC
AGTTCGGCTGGCGCGAGCCCCTGATGCTCTTCGTCCAGATCATCCTGATCGACAAGACCGGCTTCCATCC
GAGTACGTGCTCGCTCGATGCGATGTTTCGCTTGGTGGTCGAATGGGCAGGTAGCCGGATCAAGCGTATG
CAGCCGCCGCATTGCATCAGCCATGATGGATACTTTCTCGGCAGGAGCAAGGTGAGATGACAGGAGATCC
TGCCCCGGCACTTCGCCCAATAGCAGCCAGTCCCTTCCCGCTTCAGTGACAACGTCGAGCACAGCTGCGC
AAGGAACGCCCGTCGTGGCCAGCCACGATAGCCGCGCTGCCTCGTCCTGCAGTTCATTCAGGGCACCGGA
CAGGTCGGTCTTGACAAAAAGAACCGGGCGCCCCTGCGCTGACAGCCGGAACACGGCGGCATCAGAGCAG
CCGATTGTCTGTTGTGCCCAGTCATAGCCGAATAGCCTCTCCACCCAAGCGGCCGGAGAACCTGCGTGCA
ATCCATCTTGTTCAATCATGCGAAACGATCCTCATCCTGTCTCTTGATCAGATCCCAAGCTGATCAATTC
CTCCAAAAAAGCCTCCTCACTACTTCTGGAATAGCTCAGAGGCCGAGGCGGCCTCGGCCTCTGCATAAAT
AAAAAAAATTAGTCAGCCATGGGGCGGAGAATGGGCGGAACTGGGCGGAGTTAGGGGCGGGATGGGCGGA
GTTAGGGGCGGGACTATGGTTGCTGACTAATTGAGATGCATGCTTTGCATACTTCTGCCTGCTGGGGAGC
CTGGGGACTTTCCACACCTGGTTGCTGACTAATTGAGATGCATGCTTTGCATACTTCTGCCTGCTGGGGA
GCCTGGGGACTTTCCACACCCTAACTGACACACATTCCACAGCCAAGCTGGCCGCGTACCCAATTCAACA
GGCATCTACTGAGTGGACCCAACGCATGAGAGGACAGTGCCAAGCAAGCAACTCAAATGTCCCACCGGTT
GGGCATGGCCAGGTAGCCTATGCTGTGTCTGGACGTCCTCCTGCTGGTATAGTTATTTTAAAATCAGAAG
GACAGGGAAGGGAGCAGTGGTTCACGCCTGTAATCCCAGCAATTTGGGAGGCCAAGGTGGGTAGATCACC
TGAGATTAGGAGTTGGAGACCAGCCTGGCCAATATGGTGAAACCCCGTCTCTACCAAAAAAACAAAAATT
AGCTGAGCCTGGTCATGCATGCCTGGAATCCCAACAACTCGGGAGGCTGAGGCAGGAGAATCGCTTGAAC
CCAGGAGGCGGAGATTGCAGTGAGCCAAGATTGTGCCACTGCACTCCAGCTTGGTTCCCAATAGACCCCG
CAGGCCCTACAGGTTGTCTTCCCAACTTGCCCCTTGCTCCATACCACCCCCCTCCACCCCATAATATTAT
AGAAGGACACCTAGTCAGACAAAATGATGCAACTTAATTTTATTAGGACAAGGCTGGTGGGCACTGGAGT
GGCAACTTCCAGGGCCAGGAGAGGCACTGGGGAGGGGTCACAGGGATGCCACCCGGGATCCTCTAGATTA
GGCCTCAGCCAGCTGCTGCAGCAACGAGAGAGTCCCATAGAGGGCAGACAGGGGCATCTTTGCTTCTACA
TCCCAGGTTGACCTGGGGTTATCCAGCTCCATCCTAAGGCCACACTCCTCCAGCAGGCCATAGGTGATGG
CCAAACCCTCACTCTGGAGTGGGGCGAGGAGCTCAGGTTTGAGGGTGAAGGGAATGCTCCAGGGGTATCT
GAAGTTTGGCTCCAGGATGCTCCTTACCAGCTCCTGTTGCTGAAGCAGGATCCTCTTCTCCATGGAACAG
GCCAGCAAATCGTGTTGGAAGTCACTCAGCACCATTATGGCTTCAAGGAGATAAAGAATGGGGTCCTTTG
GGTTAAACCATGCATGGTTTGAATCCTGTTGAAGTTTCTTTAGGATGGCACCACCAGGGCCATCCAAATG
ACCTGAGCTGTCCAATTCCAGCATGTTCATCAGGTCCTGTAGAGCCCCTCTGTCTCTGAGCATGGCCAGG
ATACTGTAGAACATGACATCCTGAACATCCTTTGAGAGCTGAGCCAGTGTCTTTATTTTCTGGAAAACCT
CCTCTTGTAGATGCTTGAAATTTTGCCAGAAGGGTTCCTCTATTCTTCCTACTGGGAGGATGTGAACTTG
TTCGTATTTTGGCAAATGCCCGCTCAAAAATTGCTGTGTCAGAAATAGCTCTGGTTTTAACTTCATATCA
TTGGATGAGGCATTGAAGAGGGTTGGAGAGATGGTATGAAATGATGGTAGCAACCCCTCACTCCTCGCAG
CACAGTAGCCTACCATTTCGGAAATTTCGTACTCATCTTGAAAGGTTCTCTGTTCATCATCATCTGAGAT
GAGAATGGCTTTCTCCTTGATAACCAGCTGCTTTCTCTTATAAGCCATCACCATGCCTTTCTGAAGAGTC
AGCGCCTTCTTCTTCACTCTGAGACTCTCTCCTTGGCCTTGACCCTTGCCATAGGTAATCCAAAGAGCAA
TTTTCCCTAAAATATTCACACTACTGCTATCGTACAGCACAGTATTGTTGATCAGTTCAACAGCCTCTGT
CACCACGTACAGGTTGTCCCCTCTCCTCCGGCACTCCTTCAGAAATGATGGCTCTGGATCCAACAGTTTC
CTTTTTTGAAAGTCTTCCAGGTTTGGTGATGGGATGGTAACAATTTGAAACTCGAGGGAGCATCCATGGT
CCACAGAGGCCTCCCCTGACACACTCACTTCTATACCAACATTCACACCCATGTCAGCCTTATGCTTCTG
GATCATAATGTCACTGAAGTGGAACGGTCCTGTCACAACAGTTTCTAGGACTGAAGAACTTGGCTCCAGG
ATGTCATTGAGGGAGAATTCAACTGGAACATAGTCAGATTGTTCCCAAAATGATGAACGAGAATCCTTCT
TCTTTCGTAATATAACAAACTGACGTAATTTGGTGGCACTCAATAGGTATTTGACAGGTGTCAGGTCTTT
GCTTCCAATCTCTTTGACCAAATTTTTGCTAATGCGTTCCAACATGGAGGGCATTGCGGCCGCAAGCTTG
TCGTCATCGTCTTTGTAGTCCATGGTAGATCGATCTGAATTAATTCTGACGGTTCACTAAACGAGCTCTG
CTTATATAGACCTCCCACCGTACACGCCTACCGCCCATTTGCGTCAACGGGGCGGGGTTATTACGACATT
TTGGAAAGTCCCGTTGATTTTGGTGCCAAAACAAACTCCCATTGACGTCAATGGGGTGGAGACTTGGAAA
TCCCCGTGAGTCAAACCGCTATCCACGCCCATTGGTGTACTGCCAAAACCGCATCACCATGGTAATAGCG
ATGACTAATACGTAGATGTACTGCCAAGTAGGAAAGTCCCGTAAGGTCATGTACTGGGCATAATGCCAGG
CGGGCCATTTACCGTCATTGACGTCAATAGGGGGCGGACTTGGCATATGATACACTTGATGTACTGCCAA
GTGGGCAGTTTACCGTAAATACTCCACCCATTGACGTCAATGGAAAGTCCCTATTGGCGTTACTATGGGA
ACATACGTCATTATTGACGTCAATGGGCGGGGGTCGTTGGGCGGTCAGCCAGGCGGGCCATTTACCGTAA
GTTATGTAACGCGGAACTCCATATATGGGCTATGAACTAATGACCCCGTAATTGATTACTATTAATAACT
AGTCAATAATCAATGTCAACATGGCGGTCATATTGGACATGAGCCAATATAAATGTACATATTATGATAT
AGATACAACGTATGCAATGGCCAATAGCCAATATTGATTTATGCTATATAACCAATGACTAATATGGCTA
ATTGCCAATATTGATTCAATGTATAGATCAGCTTGGCACTGGCCGTCGTTTTACAACGTCGTGACTGGGA
AAACCCTGGCGTTACCCAACTTAATCGCCTTGCAGCACATCCCCCTTTCGCCAGCTGGCGTAATAGCGAA
GAGGCCCGCACCGATCGCCCTTCCCAACAGTTGCGCAGCCTGAATGGCGAATGGAAATTGTAAGCGTTAA
TATTTTGTTAAAATTCGCGTTAAATTTTTGTTAAATCAGCTCATTTTTTAACCAATAGGCCGAAATCGGC
AAAATCCCTTATAAATCAAAAGAATAGACCGAGATAGGGT
[37 nt withheld, positions 6271-6307]
AAAGAACGTGGACTCCAACGTCAAAGG
[49 nt withheld, positions 6335-6383]
T
[91 nt withheld, positions 6385-6475]
G
[124 nt withheld, positions 6477-6600]
CAGGTGGCACTTTTCGGGGAAATGTGCGCGGAACCCCTATTTGTTTATTTTTCTAAATACATTCAAATAT
GTATCCGCTCATGAGACAATAACCCTGATAAATGCTTCAATAATATTGAAAAAGGAAGAGTATGAGTATT
CAACATTTCCGTGTCGCCCTTATTCCCTTTTTTGCGGCATTTTGCCTTCCTGTTTTTGCTCACCCAGAAA
CGCTGGTGAAAGTAAAAGATGCTGAAGATCAGTTGGGTGCACGAGTGGGTTACATCGAACTGGATCTCAA
CAGCGGTAAGATCCTTGAGAGTTTTCGCCCCGAAGAACGTTTTCCAATGATGAGCACTTTTAAAGTTCTG
CTATGTGGCGCGGTATTATCCCGTATTGACGCCGGGCAAGAGCAACTCGGTCGCCGCATACACTATTCTC
AGAATGACTTGGTTGAGTACTCACCAGTCACAGAAAAGCATCTTACGGATGGCATGACAGTAAGAGAATT
ATGCAGTGCTGCCATAACCATGAGTGATAACACTGCGGCCAACTTACTTCTGACAACGATCGGAGGACCG
AAGGAGCTAACCGCTTTTTTGCACAACATGGGGGATCATGTAACTCGCCTTGATCGTTGGGAACCGGAGC
TGAATGAAGCCATACCAAACGACGAGCGTGACACCACGATGCCTGTAGCAATGGCAACAACGTTGCGCAA
ACTATTAACTGGCGAACTACTTACTCTAGCTTCCCGGCAACAATTAATAGACTGGATGGAGGCGGATAAA
GTTGCAGGACCACTTCTGCGCTCGGCCCTTCCGGCTGGCTGGTTTATTGCTGATAAATCTGGAGCCGGTG
AGCGTGGGTCTCGCGGTATCATTGCAGCACTGGGGCCAGATGGTAAGCCCTCCCGTATCGTAGTTATCTA
CACGACGGGGAGTCAGGCAACTATGGATGAACGAAATAGACAGATCGCTGAGATAGGTGCCTCACTGATT
AAGCATTGGTAACTGTCAGACCAAGTTTACTCATATATACTTTAGATTGATTTAAAACTTCATTTTTAAT
TTAAAAGGATCTAGGTGAAGATCCTTTTTGATAATCTCATGACCAAAATCCCTTAACGTGAGTTTTCGTT
CCACTGAGCGTCAGACCCCGTAGAAAAGATCAAAGGATCTTC
